Addgene plasmid #127592: pBT2-4xUAS:P2A-mCerulean3
Purpose: (Empty Backbone) This vector is used for cloning a gene driven by 4xnrUAS, to be co-expressed with mCerulean3 through P2A self-cleaving peptides.
Depositing lab: Longhou Fang. Depositing organization: Houston Methodist. Publication: AIBP-mediated cholesterol efflux instructs hematopoietic stem and progenitor cell fate. Gu Q, Yang X, Lv J, Zhang J, Xia B, Kim JD, Wang R, Xiong F, Meng S, Clements TP, Tandon B, Wagner DS, Diaz MF, Wenzel PL, Miller YI, Traver D, Cooke JP, Li W, Zon LI, Chen K, Bai Y, Fang L. Science. 2019 Mar 8;363(6431):1085-1088. doi: 10.1126/science.aav1749. Epub 2019 Jan 31. PubMed 30705153.
Backbone
  Vector backbone: pBT2
  Vector type: Zebrafish expression
Growth in bacteria
  Bacterial resistance: Ampicillin, 100 μg/mL
  Growth temperature: 37°C
  Growth strain: DH5alpha
  Copy number: High Copy
Gene/Insert
  Cloning method: Restriction Enzyme
  Sequencing primers: 5′ CGGTGGTGCAGATGAACTTCAG
Terms and licenses: Academic/Nonprofit Terms; Industry Terms: Not Available to Industry
How to cite: pBT2-4xUAS:P2A-mCerulean3 was a gift from Longhou Fang (Addgene plasmid # 127592 ; http://n2t.net/addgene:127592 ; RRID:Addgene_127592)
