[The description below was written by a language model from this plasmid's Addgene catalogue record and pLannotate feature annotations shown in this document.]
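Description:
pBT2-4xUAS:P2A-mCerulean3 is an empty zebrafish expression backbone built on pBT2, designed so that a gene of interest can be placed under Gal4-responsive control and co-expressed with a cyan fluorescent reporter. It is propagated in E. coli as a high-copy plasmid through a ColE1/pUC-type origin and selected with ampicillin via the β-lactamase gene. The bacterial portion looks pBluescript-derived, carrying an f1 origin, lacZα and lac regulatory remnants, fragments of the pBluescript polylinker, and T3 and T7 promoters.

The expression cassette begins with Gal4 upstream activating sequences, described in the catalogue entry as 4xnrUAS and detected in the annotation as partial UAS matches, followed by a fragment of a minimal TATA-box promoter with low basal activity. Downstream lies the mCerulean3 coding sequence and an SV40 polyadenylation signal, the latter annotated on the opposite strand. The P2A element named in the title is not called in the feature table, but by the stated design it would sit just upstream of mCerulean3. A gene inserted by restriction cloning in frame ahead of P2A is translated together with mCerulean3, and ribosomal skipping at the 2A peptide yields two separate proteins. Cyan fluorescence then marks cells expressing the inserted gene without fusing the reporter to it.

Short repeated matches in inverted orientation flank the cassette and are annotated as truncated retroviral LTR fragments. Their true identity is not stated in the record, and they may be weak similarity hits. Because the promoter depends on Gal4, expression is expected only in the presence of a Gal4 driver, which allows tissue-specific expression in zebrafish.
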