Features (pLannotate 1.2.2; 22 found; start..end, strand, type, name):
    613..634     -  misc_feature   MCS (fragment): pBluescript multiple cloning site
    919..989     +  LTR            5' LTR (truncated) (fragment): truncated long terminal repeat from Moloney murine sarcoma virus
   1002..1060    -  misc_feature   MCS (fragment): pBluescript multiple cloning site
   1112..1130    +  protein_bind   UAS (fragment): upstream activating sequence mediating Gal4-dependent induction Gal4
   1168..1185    +  protein_bind   5X UAS (fragment): five tandem copies of the "ScaI site" 17-mer CGGAGTACTGTCCTCCG, an upstream activating sequence (UAS) that efficiently binds yeast Gal4 (Webster et al., 1988; Pfeiffer et al., 2010) GAL4
   1205..1222    +  promoter       minP (fragment): minimal TATA-box promoter with low basal activity
   1390..2106    +  CDS            mCerulean3: mCerulean3 is a basic (constitutively fluorescent) cyan fluorescent protein published in 2011, derived from Aequorea victoria. It is reported to be a somewhat slowly-maturing monomer with very low acid sensitivity.
   2126..2143    -  promoter       T7 promoter (fragment): promoter for bacteriophage T7 RNA polymerase
   2148..2282    -  polyA_signal   SV40 poly(A) signal: SV40 polyadenylation signal
   2382..2452    -  LTR            5' LTR (truncated) (fragment): truncated long terminal repeat from Moloney murine sarcoma virus
   3020..3041    +  misc_feature   MCS (fragment): pBluescript multiple cloning site
   3592..3610    -  promoter       T7 promoter: promoter for bacteriophage T7 RNA polymerase
   3613..3770    +  CDS            lacZα (fragment): LacZα fragment of β-galactosidase; lacZ fragment
   3775..4203    +  rep_origin     f1 ori (sequence partly withheld): f1 bacteriophage origin of replication; arrow indicates direction of (+) strand synthesis
   4256..4360    +  promoter       AmpR promoter: bla
   4361..5221    +  CDS            AmpR: β-lactamase; bla; confers resistance to ampicillin, carbenicillin, and related antibiotics
   5392..5980    +  rep_origin     ori: high-copy-number ColE1/pMB1/pBR322/pUC origin of replication
   6163..6255    +  CDS            lacI (fragment): lac repressor; lacI; The lac repressor binds to the lac operator to inhibit transcription in E. coli. This inhibition can be relieved by adding lactose or isopropyl-β-D-thiogalactopyranoside (IPTG).
   6268..6289    +  protein_bind   CAP binding site: CAP binding activates transcription in the presence of cAMP. E. coli catabolite activator protein
   6304..6334    +  promoter       lac promoter: promoter for the E. coli lac operon
   6342..6358    +  protein_bind   lac operator: The lac repressor binds to the lac operator to inhibit transcription in E. coli. This inhibition can be relieved by adding lactose or isopropyl-β-D-thiogalactopyranoside (IPTG). lac repressor encoded by lacI
   6403..6421    +  promoter       T3 promoter: promoter for bacteriophage T3 RNA polymerase
>Addgene plasmid #127592 | pBT2-4xUAS:P2A-mCerulean3 | addgene full sequence | sequence record 253024 | Addgene NGS Result
CAGAGGTGTAAAGTACTTGAGTAATTTTACTTGATTACTGTACTTAAGTATTATTTTTGGGGATTTTTAC
TTTACTTGAGTACAATTAAAAATCAATACTTTTACTTTTACTTAATTACATTTTTTTAGAAAAAAAAGTA
CTTTTTACTCCTTACAATTTTATTTACAGTCAAAAAGTACTTATTTTTTGGAGATCACTTCATTCTATTT
TCCCTTGCTATTACCAAACCAATTGAATTGCGCTGATGCCCAGTTTAATTTAAATGTTATTTATTCTGCC
TATGAAAATCGTTTTCACATTATATGAAATTGGTCAGACATGTTCATTGGTCCTTTGGAAGTGACGTCAT
GTCACATCTATTACCACAATGCACAGCACCTTGACCTGGAAATTAGGGAAATTATAACAGTCAATCAGTG
GAAGAAAATGGAGGAAGTATGTGATTCATCAGCAGCTGCGAGCAGCACAGTCCAAAATCAGCCACAGGAT
CAAGAGCACCCGTGGCCGTATCTTCGCGAATTCTTTTCTTTAAGTGGTGTAAATAAAGATTCATTCAAGA
TGAAATGTGTCCTCTGTCTCCCGCGGGCCCTACGAAGTTATAGATCCTCTAGCGATAAGCTTGATATCGA
ATTCGAGTTGGCGCGCCTGTCATTCTAAATCTCTCTTTCAGCCTAAAGCTTTTTCCCCGTATCCCCCCAG
GTGTCTGCAGGCTCAAAGAGCAGCGAGAAGCGTTCAGAGGAAAGCGATCCCGTGCCACCTTCCCCGTGCC
CGGGCTGTCCCCGCACGCTGCCGGCTCGGGGATGCGGGGGGAGCGCCGGACCGGAGCGGAGCCCCGGGCG
GCTCGCTGCTGCCCCCTAGCGGGGGAGGGACGTAATTACATCCCTGGGGGCTTTGGGGGGGGGCTGTCCC
CGTGAGCTCAATAAAAGAGCCCACAACCCCTCACTCGGCGCGCCAGTCCTCCGATAGACTGCGTCGCCCG
GGTACCCGTGTATCCAATAAACCCCTCGAGGTCGACGGTATCGATAAGCTTGATATCGAATTCCTGCAGC
CCGGGGGATCACGCGGCCATCAAGCTTAGGCCTCCACGGTGGCTTCTAATCCGTGAGTCCTAGCGGGTGA
CAGCCCTCCGTCTTCACAGGCGGAGGAGAGTCTTCCGTAGGGTTCCTCGGAGTACTGTCCTCCGACGCGT
GCAAGGGTCGACTCTAGAGGGTATATAATGGATCCCATCGCGTCTCAGCCTCACTTTGAGCTCCTCCACA
CGAATTCCCTCGACCTCGAAGACGCGTGGATCCACCGGTGGATCCCTCGAGCCCGGGTCTAGAGGAGCTA
CTAACTTCAGCCTGCTGAAGCAGGCTGGAGACGTGGAGGAGAACCCTGGACCTAGATCCATGGTGAGCAA
GGGCGAGGAGCTGTTCACCGGGGTGGTGCCCATCCTGGTCGAGCTGGACGGCGACGTAAACGGCCACAAG
TTCAGCGTGTCCGGCGAGGGCGAGGGCGATGCCACCTACGGCAAGCTGACCCTGAAGTTCATCTGCACCA
CCGGCAAGCTGCCCGTGCCCTGGCCCACCCTCGTGACCACCCTGAGCTGGGGCGTGCAGTGCTTCGCCCG
CTACCCCGACCACATGAAGCAGCACGACTTCTTCAAGTCCGCCATGCCCGAAGGCTACGTCCAGGAGCGC
ACCATCTTCTTCAAGGACGACGGCAACTACAAGACCCGCGCCGAGGTGAAGTTCGAGGGCGACACCCTGG
TGAACCGCATCGAGCTGAAGGGCATCGACTTCAAGGAGGACGGCAACATCCTGGGGCACAAGCTGGAGTA
CAACGCCATCCACGGCAACGTCTATATCACCGCCGACAAGCAGAAGAACGGCATCAAGGCCAACTTCGGC
CTCAACTGCAACATCGAGGACGGCAGCGTGCAGCTCGCCGACCACTACCAGCAGAACACCCCCATCGGCG
ACGGCCCCGTGCTGCTGCCCGACAACCACTACCTGAGCACCCAGTCCAAGCTGAGCAAAGACCCCAACGA
GAAGCGCGATCACATGGTCCTGCTGGAGTTCGTGACCGCCGCCGGGATCACTCTCGGCATGGACGAGCTG
TACAAGTAATCGATTCTAGCTAGAACTATAGTGAGTCGTATTACGTAGATCCAGACATGATAAGATACAT
TGATGAGTTTGGACAAACCACAACTAGAATGCAGTGAAAAAAATGCTTTATTTGTGAAATTTGTGATGCT
ATTGCTTTATTTGTAACCATTATAAGCTGCAATAAACAAGTTAACAACAACAATTGCATTCATTTTATGT
TTCAGGTTCAGGGGGAGGTGTGGGAGGTTTTTTAATTCGCGGCCGCGGCGACTAGTGGGTTTATTGGATA
CACGGGTACCCGGGCGACGCAGTCTATCGGAGGACTGGCGCGCCGAGTGAGGGGTTGTGGGCTCTTTTAT
TGAGCTCACGGGGACAGCCCCCCCCCAAAGCCCCCAGGGATGTAATTACGTCCCTCCCCCGCTAGGGGGC
AGCAGCGAGCCGCCCGGGGCTCCGCTCCGGTCCGGCGCTCCCCCCGCATCCCCGAGCCGGCAGCGTGCGG
GGACAGCCCGGGCACGGGGAAGGTGGCACGGGATCGCTTTCCTCTGAACGCTTCTCGCTGCTCTTTGAGC
CTGCAGACACCTGGGGGGATACGGGGAAAAAGCTTTAGGCTGAAAGAGAGATTTAGAATGACAGGCGCGC
CTGGGAGCTCACGGGGACAGCCCCCTCCCAAAGCCCCCAGGGATGTAATTACGTCCCTCCCCCGCTAGGG
GGCAGCAGCGAGCCGCCCGGGGCTCCGCTCCGGTCCGGCGCTCCCCCCGCATCCCCGAGCCGGCAGCGTG
CGGGGACAGCCCGGGCACGGGGAAGGTGGCACGGGATCGCTTTCCTCTGAACGCTTCTCGCTGCTCTTTG
AGCCTGCAGACACCTGGGGGGATACGGGGAAAAAGCTTTAGGCTGAAAGAGAGATTTAGAATGACAGGCG
CGCCAACTCGAATTCGATATCAAGCTTATCGCTAGAGGATCTATAACTTCGTAAGATCTGTCTCTGCTCA
CGTTTCCTGCTATTTGCAGCCTCTCTATCAAGACTAATACACCTCTTCCCGCATCGGCTGCCTGTGAGAG
GCTTTTCAGCACTGCAGGATTGCTTTTCAGCCCCAAAAGAGCTAGGCTTGACACTAACAATTTTGAGAAT
CAGCTTCTACTGAAGTTAAATCTGAGGTTTTACAACTTTGAGTAGCGTGTACTGGCATTAGATTGTCTGT
CTTATAGTTTGATAATTAAATACAAACAGTTCTAAAGCAGGATAAAACCTTGTATGCATTTCATTTAATG
TTTTTTGAGATTAAAAGCTTAAACAAGAATCTCTAGTTTTCTTTCTTGCTTTTACTTTTACTTCCTTAAT
ACTCAAGTACAATTTTAATGGAGTACTTTTTTACTTTTACTCAAGTAAGATTCTAGCCAGATACTTTTAC
TTTTAATTGAGTAAAATTTTCCCTAAGTACTTGTACTTTCACTTGAGTAAAATTTTTGAGTACTTTTTAC
ACCTCTGGAGCTCCAATTCGCCCTATAGTGAGTCGTATTACAATTCACTGGCCGTCGTTTTACAACGTCG
TGACTGGGAAAACCCTGGCGTTACCCAACTTAATCGCCTTGCAGCACATCCCCCTTTCGCCAGCTGGCGT
AATAGCGAAGAGGCCCGCACCGATCGCCCTTCCCAACAGTTGCGCAGCCTGAATGGCGAATGGG
[124 nt withheld, positions 3775-3898]
C
[91 nt withheld, positions 3900-3990]
A
[49 nt withheld, positions 3992-4040]
CCTTTGACGTTGGAGTCCACGTTCTTT
[37 nt withheld, positions 4068-4104]
ACCCTATCTCGGTCTATTCTTTTGATTTATAAGGGATTTTGCCGATTTCGGCCTATTGGTTAAAAAATGA
GCTGATTTAACAAAAATTTAACGCGAATTTTAACAAAATATTAACGCTTACAATTTAGGTGGCACTTTTC
GGGGAAATGTGCGCGGAACCCCTATTTGTTTATTTTTCTAAATACATTCAAATATGTATCCGCTCATGAG
ACAATAACCCTGATAAATGCTTCAATAATATTGAAAAAGGAAGAGTATGAGTATTCAACATTTCCGTGTC
GCCCTTATTCCCTTTTTTGCGGCATTTTGCCTTCCTGTTTTTGCTCACCCAGAAACGCTGGTGAAAGTAA
AAGATGCTGAAGATCAGTTGGGTGCACGAGTGGGTTACATCGAACTGGATCTCAACAGCGGTAAGATCCT
TGAGAGTTTTCGCCCCGAAGAACGTTTTCCAATGATGAGCACTTTTAAAGTTCTGCTATGTGGCGCGGTA
TTATCCCGTATTGACGCCGGGCAAGAGCAACTCGGTCGCCGCATACACTATTCTCAGAATGACTTGGTTG
AGTACTCACCAGTCACAGAAAAGCATCTTACGGATGGCATGACAGTAAGAGAATTATGCAGTGCTGCCAT
AACCATGAGTGATAACACTGCGGCCAACTTACTTCTGACAACGATCGGAGGACCGAAGGAGCTAACCGCT
TTTTTGCACAACATGGGGGATCATGTAACTCGCCTTGATCGTTGGGAACCGGAGCTGAATGAAGCCATAC
CAAACGACGAGCGTGACACCACGATGCCTGTAGCAATGGCAACAACGTTGCGCAAACTATTAACTGGCGA
ACTACTTACTCTAGCTTCCCGGCAACAATTAATAGACTGGATGGAGGCGGATAAAGTTGCAGGACCACTT
CTGCGCTCGGCCCTTCCGGCTGGCTGGTTTATTGCTGATAAATCTGGAGCCGGTGAGCGTGGGTCTCGCG
GTATCATTGCAGCACTGGGGCCAGATGGTAAGCCCTCCCGTATCGTAGTTATCTACACGACGGGGAGTCA
GGCAACTATGGATGAACGAAATAGACAGATCGCTGAGATAGGTGCCTCACTGATTAAGCATTGGTAACTG
TCAGACCAAGTTTACTCATATATACTTTAGATTGATTTAAAACTTCATTTTTAATTTAAAAGGATCTAGG
TGAAGATCCTTTTTGATAATCTCATGACCAAAATCCCTTAACGTGAGTTTTCGTTCCACTGAGCGTCAGA
CCCCGTAGAAAAGATCAAAGGATCTTCTTGAGATCCTTTTTTTCTGCGCGTAATCTGCTGCTTGCAAACA
AAAAAACCACCGCTACCAGCGGTGGTTTGTTTGCCGGATCAAGAGCTACCAACTCTTTTTCCGAAGGTAA
CTGGCTTCAGCAGAGCGCAGATACCAAATACTGTTCTTCTAGTGTAGCCGTAGTTAGGCCACCACTTCAA
GAACTCTGTAGCACCGCCTACATACCTCGCTCTGCTAATCCTGTTACCAGTGGCTGCTGCCAGTGGCGAT
AAGTCGTGTCTTACCGGGTTGGACTCAAGACGATAGTTACCGGATAAGGCGCAGCGGTCGGGCTGAACGG
GGGGTTCGTGCACACAGCCCAGCTTGGAGCGAACGACCTACACCGAACTGAGATACCTACAGCGTGAGCT
ATGAGAAAGCGCCACGCTTCCCGAAGGGAGAAAGGCGGACAGGTATCCGGTAAGCGGCAGGGTCGGAACA
GGAGAGCGCACGAGGGAGCTTCCAGGGGGAAACGCCTGGTATCTTTATAGTCCTGTCGGGTTTCGCCACC
TCTGACTTGAGCGTCGATTTTTGTGATGCTCGTCAGGGGGGCGGAGCCTATGGAAAAACGCCAGCAACGC
GGCCTTTTTACGGTTCCTGGCCTTTTGCTGGCCTTTTGCTCACATGTTCTTTCCTGCGTTATCCCCTGAT
TCTGTGGATAACCGTATTACCGCCTTTGAGTGAGCTGATACCGCTCGCCGCAGCCGAACGACCGAGCGCA
GCGAGTCAGTGAGCGAGGAAGCGGAAGAGCGCCCAATACGCAAACCGCCTCTCCCCGCGCGTTGGCCGAT
TCATTAATGCAGCTGGCACGACAGGTTTCCCGACTGGAAAGCGGGCAGTGAGCGCAACGCAATTAATGTG
AGTTAGCTCACTCATTAGGCACCCCAGGCTTTACACTTTATGCTTCCGGCTCGTATGTTGTGTGGAATTG
TGAGCGGATAACAATTTCACACAGGAAACAGCTATGACCATGATTACGCCAAGCTCGAAATTAACCCTCA
CTAAAGGGAACAAAAGCTGGTACC
